>Addgene plasmid #50617 | pNS9 | depositor full sequence | sequence record 75699 | pNS9 sequence 3113 bps
CTGCATTAATGAATCGGCCAACGCGCGGGGAGAGGCGGTTTGCGTATTGGGCGCTCTTCCGCTTCCTCGC
TCACTGACTCGCTGCGCTCGGTCGTTCGGCTGCGGCGAGCGGTATCAGCTCACTCAAAGGCGGTAATACG
GTTATCCACAGAATCAGGGGATAACGCAGGAAAGAACATGAATTAATTCTCATGTTTGACAGCTTATCAT
CGATTAGCTTTAATGCGGTAGTTTATCACAGTTAAATTGCTAACGCAGTCAGGCACCGTGTATGAAATCT
AACAATGCGCTCATCGTCATCCTCGGCACCGTCACCCTGGATGCTGTAGGCATAGGCTTGGTTATGCCGG
TACTGCCGGGCCTCTTGCGGGATATCGTCCATTCCGACAGCATCGCCAGTCACTATGGCGTGCTGCTAGC
GCTATATGCGTTGATGCAATTTCTATGCGCACCCGTTCTCGGAGCACTGTCCGACCGCTTTGGCCGCCGC
CCAGTCCTGCTCGCTTCGCTACTTGGAGCCACTATCGACTACGCGATCATGGCGACCACACCCGTCCTGT
GGATTCTCTACGCCGGACGCATCGTGGCCGGCATCACCGGCGCCACAGGTGCGGTTGCTGGCGCCTATAT
CGCCGACATCACCGATGGGGAAGATCGGGCTCGCCACTTCGGGCTCATGAGCGCTTGTTTCGGCGTGGGT
ATGGTGGCAGGCCCCGTGGCCGGGGGACTGTTGGGCGCCATCTCCTTACATGCACCATTCCTTGCGGCGG
CGGTGCTCAACGGCCTCAACCTACTACTGGGCTGCTTCCTAATGCAGGAGTCGCATAAGGGAGAGCGCCG
ACCCATGCCCTTGAGAGCCTTCAACCCAGTCAGCTCCTTCCGGTGGGCGCGGGGCATGACTATCGTCGCC
GCACTTATGACTGTCTTCTTTATCATGCAACTCGTAGGACAGGTGCCGGCAGCGCTCTGGGTCATTTTCG
GCGAGGACCGCTTTCGCTGGAGCGCGACGATGATCGGCCTGTCGCTTGCGGTATTCGGAATCTTGCACGC
CCTCGCTCAAGCCTTCGTCACTGGTCCCGCCACCAAACGTTTCGGCGAGAAGCAGGCCATTATCGCCGGC
ATGGCGGCCGACGCGCTGGGCTACGTCTTGCTGGCGTTCGCGACGCGAGGCTGGATGGCCTTCCCCATTA
TGATTCTTCTCGCTTCCGGCGGCATCGGGATGCCCGCGTTGCAGGCCATGCTGTCCAGGCAGGTAGATGA
CGACCATCAGGGACAGCTTCAAGGATCGCTCGCGGCTCTTACCAGCCTAACTTCGATCATTGGACCGCTG
ATCGTCACGGCGATTTATGCCGCCTCGGCGAGCACATGGAACGGGTTGGCATGGATTGTAGGCGCCGCCC
TATACCTTGTCTGCCTCCCCGCGTTGCGTCGCGGTGCATGGAGCCGGGCCACCTCGACCTGAATGGAAGC
CGGCGGCACCTCGCTAACGGATTCACCACTCCAAGAATTGGAGCCAATCAATTCTTGCGGAGAACTGTGA
ATGCGCAAACCAACCCTTGATCGGGGAAGAACAGTATGTCGAGCTATTTTTTGACTTACTGGGGATCAAG
CCTGATTGGGAGAAAATAAAATATCCCCTATAGTGAGTCGTATTACATGGTCATAGCTGTTTCCTGGCAG
CTCTGGCCCGTGTCTCAAAATCTCTGATGTTACATTGCACAAGATAAAAATATATCATCATGCCTCCTCT
AGAGGTCTCCTCGAAACGGTGCAGCGGCTGTTGCCGGTGCTGTGCCAGGACCATGGCCTGACCCCGGACC
AAGTGGTGGCTATCGCCAGCAACAGCGGCGGCAAGCAAGCGCTCGGAGACCCTCGAGCCACCCATGACCA
AAATCCCTTAACGTGAGTTACGCGTCGTTCCACTGAGCGTCAGACCCCGTAGAAAAGATCAAAGGATCTT
CTTGAGATCCTTTTTTTCTGCGCGTAATCTGCTGCTTGCAAACAAAAAAACCACCGCTACCAGCGGTGGT
TTGTTTGCCGGATCAAGAGCTACCAACTCTTTTTCCGAAGGTAACTGGCTTCAGCAGAGCGCAGATACCA
AATACTGTTCTTCTAGTGTAGCCGTAGTTAGGCCACCACTTCAAGAACTCTGTAGCACCGCCTACATACC
TCGCTCTGCTAATCCTGTTACCAGTGGCTGCTGCCAGTGGCGATAAGTCGTGTCTTACCGGGTTGGACTC
AAGACGATAGTTACCGGATAAGGCGCAGCGGTCGGGCTGAACGGGGGGTTCGTGCACACAGCCCAGCTTG
GAGCGAACGACCTACACCGAACTGAGATACCTACAGCGTGAGCTATGAGAAAGCGCCACGCTTCCCGAAG
GGAGAAAGGCGGACAGGTATCCGGTAAGCGGCAGGGTCGGAACAGGAGAGCGCACGAGGGAGCTTCCAGG
GGGAAACGCCTGGTATCTTTATAGTCCTGTCGGGTTTCGCCACCTCTGACTTGAGCGTCGATTTTTGTGA
TGCTCGTCAGGGGGGCGGAGCCTATGGAAAAACGCCAGCAACGCGGCCTTTTTACGGTTCCTGGCCTTTT
GCTGGCCTTTTGCTCACATGTTCTTTCCTGCGTTATCCCCTGATTCTGTGGATAACCGTATTACCGCCTT
TGAGTGAGCTGATACCGCTCGCCGCAGCCGAACGACCGAGCGCAGCGAGTCAGTGAGCGAGGAAGCGGAA
GAGCGCCCAATACGCAAACCGCCTCTCCCCGCGCGTTGGCCGATTCATTAATGCAGCTGGCACGACAGGT
TTCCCGACTGGAAAGCGGGCAGTGAGCGCAACGCAATTAATACGCGTACCGCTAGCCAGGAAGAGTTTGT
AGAAACGCAAAAAGGCCATCCGTCAGGATGGCCTTCTGCTTAGTTTGATGCCTGGCAGTTTATGGCGGGC
GTCCTGCCCGCCACCCTCCGGGCCGTTGCTTCACAACGTTCAAATCCGCTCCCGGCGGATTTGTCCTACT
CAGGAGAGCGTTCACCGACAAACAACAGATAAAACGAAAGGCCCAGTCTTCCGACTGAGCCTTTCGTTTT
ATTTGATGCCTGGCAGTTCCCTACTCTCGCGTT
Features (pLannotate 1.2.2; 10 found; start..end, strand, type, name):
      1..54      -  CDS            lacI (fragment): lac repressor; lacI; The lac repressor binds to the lac operator to inhibit transcription in E. coli. This inhibition can be relieved by adding lactose or isopropyl-β-D-thiogalactopyranoside (IPTG).
     56..180     -  rep_origin     RSF ori (fragment): Plasmids containing the RSF 1030 origin of replication can be propagated in E. coli cells that contain additional plasmids with compatible origins.
    196..224     +  promoter       tet promoter: E. coli promoter for tetracycline efflux protein gene
    272..1462    +  CDS            TcR: tetracycline efflux protein; tet; confers resistance to tetracycline
   1560..1634    +  CDS            KanR (fragment): aminoglycoside phosphotransferase; aphA-3; confers resistance to kanamycin
   1637..1655    -  promoter       T7 promoter: promoter for bacteriophage T7 RNA polymerase
   1962..2550    +  rep_origin     ori: high-copy-number ColE1/pMB1/pBR322/pUC origin of replication
   2733..2825    +  CDS            lacI (fragment): lac repressor; lacI; The lac repressor binds to the lac operator to inhibit transcription in E. coli. This inhibition can be relieved by adding lactose or isopropyl-β-D-thiogalactopyranoside (IPTG).
   2880..2907    -  terminator     rrnB T2 terminator: transcription terminator T2 from the E. coli rrnB gene
   3039..3082    +  terminator     rrnB T1 terminator: Escherichia coli rrnB; transcription terminator T1 from the E. coli rrnB gene
