[The description below was written by a language model from this plasmid's Addgene catalogue record and pLannotate feature annotations shown in this document.]
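Description:
pNS9 is a small bacterial module plasmid from a Golden Gate TALEN assembly kit, built on the pTC14 backbone and carrying a single TAL effector repeat module designated NS9. The insert is about 106 bp, derived from Xanthomonas (the source of TAL effectors), and sits between XbaI and XhoI sites that were both preserved during cloning. In the naming convention of such kits, "NS" refers to the repeat-variable diresidue encoded by the repeat, which determines its base-recognition behaviour, and the number indicates the position the module is designed to occupy in an ordered array. The record itself states only that it is an NS module plasmid for the kit, and the feature table does not annotate the repeat insert.

The plasmid is maintained in E. coli at high copy through a ColE1/pUC-type origin and is selected with tetracycline, provided by a complete tetracycline efflux gene (TcR) driven by its own tet promoter. The remaining annotations are mostly remnants of earlier vector construction rather than functional parts: short fragments of lacI, of an RSF origin and of a kanamycin resistance gene, together with a T7 promoter and rrnB T1 and T2 terminators. No expression role for these elements is described, consistent with a plasmid that serves purely as a donor of a repeat fragment for assembling custom TALE or TALEN DNA-binding arrays.

The depositor notes that restriction digests indicate the pNS series is actually about 2.5 kb rather than the 3.1 kb of the sequence-based map, so the annotated record may include backbone sequence not present in the physical plasmid. All important features are reported to be present and functional.
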