Addgene plasmid #50617: pNS9
Purpose: NS module plasmid for Cermak, et al., 2011 TALEN kit
Depositing lab: Daniel Voytas. Depositing organization: University of Minnesota.
Backbone
  Vector backbone: pTC14
  Backbone manufacturer: n/a
  Backbone size w/o insert (bp): 3007
  Total vector size (bp): 3113
  Vector type: Unspecified
Growth in bacteria
  Bacterial resistance: Tetracycline, 10 μg/mL
  Growth temperature: 37°C
  Growth strain: DH5alpha
  Growth instructions: 10mg/L Tet
  Copy number: High Copy
Gene/Insert
  Gene/Insert name: NS9
  Species: Xanthamonas
  Insert size (bp): 106
  Cloning method: Restriction Enzyme; 5′ cloning site XbaI (not destroyed); 3′ cloning site XhoI (not destroyed)
  Sequencing primers: 5′ caagcctgattgggagaaaa
Terms and licenses: Academic/Nonprofit Terms; Industry Terms: Not Available to Industry
Depositor comments: Note: Restriction digests show that this pNS series of plasmids is actually about 2.5kb, not 3.1kb as the sequence-based map below suggests. All important features are present in the plasmid and the construct should function as reported despite this size discrepancy.
How to cite: pNS9 was a gift from Daniel Voytas (Addgene plasmid # 50617 ; http://n2t.net/addgene:50617 ; RRID:Addgene_50617)
