>Addgene plasmid #50617 | pNS9 | addgene partial sequence | sequence record 78621 | pTC14_F2 5'-caagcctgattgggagaaaa-3'
GTATTACATGGTCATAGCTGTTTCCTGGCAGCTCTGGCCCGTGTCTCAAAATCTCTGATGTTACATTGCA
CAAGATAAAAATATATCATCATGCCTCCTCTAGAGGTCTCCTCGAAACGGTGCAGCGGCTGTTGCCGGTG
CTGTGCCAGGACCATGGCCTGACCCCGGACCAAGTGGTGGCTATCGCCAGCAACAGCGGCGGCAAGCAAG
CGCTCGGAGACCCTCGAGCCACCCATGACCAAAATCCCTTAACGTGAGTTACGCGTCGTTCCACTGAGCG
TCAGACCCCGTAGAAAAGATCAAAGGATCTTCTTGAGATCCTTTTTTTCTGCGCGTAATCTGCTGCTTGC
AAACAAAAAAACCACCGCTACCAGCGGTGGTTTGTTTGCCGGATCAAGAGCTACCAACTCTTTTTCCGAA
GGTAACTGGCTTCAGCAGAGCGCAGATACCAAATACTGTTCTTCTAGTGTAGCCGTAGTTAGGCCACCAC
TTCAAGAACTCTGTAGCACCGCCTACATACCTCGCTCTGCTAATCCTGTTACCAGTGGCTGCTGCCAGTG
GCGATAAGTCGTGTCTTACCGGGTTGGACTCAAGACGATAGTTACCGGATAAGGCGCAGCGGTCGGGCTG
AACGGGGGGTTCGTGCACACAGCCCAGCTTGGAGCGAACGACCTACACCGAACTGAGATACCTACAGCGT
GAGCTATGAGAAAGCGCCACGCTTCCCGAAGGGAGAAAGGCGGACAGGTATCCGGTAAGCGGCAGGGTCG
GAACAGGAGAGCGCACGAGGGAGCTTCCAGGGGGAAACGCCTGGTATCTTTATAGTCCTGTCGGGTTTCG
CCACCTCTGACTTGAGCGTCGATTTTTGTGATGCTCGTCAGGGGGGCGGAGCCTATGGAAAAACGCCAGC
AACAGCGGCCTTTTTACGGTTCCTGGCCTTTTGCTGGCCTTTTGCTCACATGTTCTTTCCTGCGTTATCC
ACAGAATCAGGGGATAACGCAGGAAAGAACATGAATTAATTCTCATGTTTGACAGCTTATCATCGATTAG
CTTTAATGCGGTAGTTTATCACAGTTAAATTGCTAACGCAGTCAGG
