>Addgene plasmid #50617 | pNS9 | addgene partial sequence | sequence record 79634 | pBR322ori-F 5'-GGGAAACGCCTGGTATCTTT-3'
CACCTCTGACTTGAGCGTCGATTTTTGTGATGCTCGTCAGGGGGGCGGAGCCTATGGAAAAACGCCAGCA
ACAGCGGCCTTTTTACGGTTCCTGGCCTTTTGCTGGCCTTTTGCTCACATGTTCTTTCCTGCGTTATCCA
CAGAATCAGGGGATAACGCAGGAAAGAACATGAATTAATTCTCATGTTTGACAGCTTATCATCGATTAGC
TTTAATGCGGTAGTTTATCACAGTTAAATTGCTAACGCAGTCAGGCACCGTGTATGAAATCTAACAATGC
GCTCATCGTCATCCTCGGCACCGTCACCCTGGATGCTGTAGGCATAGGCTTGGTTATGCCGGTACTGCCG
GGCCTCTTGCGGGATATCGTCCATTCCGACAGCATCGCCAGTCACTATGGCGTGCTGCTAGCGCTATATG
CGTTGATGCAATTTCTATGCGCACCCGTTCTCGGAGCACTGTCCGACCGCTTTGGCCGCCGCCCAGTCCT
GCTCGCTTCGCTACTTGGAGCCACTATCGACTACGCGATCATGGCGACCACACCCGTCCTGTGGATTCTC
TACGCCGGACGCATCGTGGCCGGCATCACCGGCGCCACAGGTGCGGTTGCTGGCGCCTATATCGCCGACA
TCACCGATGGGGAAGATCGGGCTCGCCACTTCGGGCTCATGAGCGCTTGTTTCGGCGTGGGTATGGTGGC
AGGCCCCGTGGCCGGGGGACTGTTGGGCGCCATCTCCTTACATGCACCATTCCTTGCGGCGGCGGTGCTC
AACGGCCTCAACCTACTACTGGGCTGCTTCCTAATGCAGGAGTCGCATAAGGGAGAGCGCCGACCCATGC
CCTTGAGAGCCTTCAACCCAGTCAGCTCCTTCCGGTGGGCGCGGGGCATGACTATCGTCGCCGCACTTAT
GACTGTCTTCTTTATCATGCAACTCGTAGGACAGGTGCCGGCAGCGCTCTGGGTCATTTTCGGCGAGGAC
CGCTTTCG
